>Addgene plasmid #61057 | pcDNA4TO-24xGCN4_v1-P2A-sfGFP | depositor partial sequence | sequence record 98991 | ORF
ATGGGCGCCATCATACACGCGGCCGCAATCATCGGTCCGGGAGGTTCTGGAGGATTGTTGCCCAAAAACT
ACCACTTGGAGAACGAGGTCGCAAGGTTGAAAAAATTGGTCGGTGAGCGTGGCGGCTCAGGCGGCCTTCT
TCCAAAAAATTATCATCTTGAAAATGAAGTTGCTAGACTTAAAAAACTTGTTGGAGAAAGAGGCGGGAGC
GGCGGCCTGCTGCCCAAGAACTACCACCTGGAGAACGAGGTCGCCCGCCTGAAGAAGCTGGTCGGCGAGC
GCGGTGGTTCTGGAGGTTTGCTCCCAAAGAACTACCACTTGGAAAACGAAGTCGCAAGATTGAAGAAGTT
GGTCGGTGAAAGAGGAGGAAGCGGAGGATTATTACCTAAAAATTATCATTTGGAAAATGAAGTTGCTAGA
TTGAAGAAGTTGGTTGGAGAGAGAGGGGGGTCTGGAGGACTACTACCGAAAAACTACCACCTAGAGAACG
AGGTGGCCCGACTAAAAAAGCTAGTGGGCGAGCGCGGCGGCAGTGGCGGCCTCCTCCCCAAGAATTACCA
CCTCGAAAATGAAGTAGCAAGGCTCAAGAAGCTCGTAGGAGAAAGAGGTGGTTCCGGGGGACTCCTTCCA
AAAAACTATCATCTTGAAAACGAAGTTGCACGTCTTAAAAAACTTGTTGGCGAACGTGGCGGCTCTGGCG
GGCTGCTGCCCAAGAATTACCACCTGGAAAATGAAGTGGCCCGCCTGAAGAAGCTGGTGGGCGAACGCGG
AGGCAGTGGAGGCCTACTACCGAAGAACTACCACCTAGAGAACGAGGTGGCACGCCTAAAGAAGCTAGTG
GGCGAGCGCGGCGGCTCGGGTGGTTTATTACCTAAGAATTATCATTTAGAAAATGAAGTAGCTCGATTAA
AGAAGTTAGTAGGTGAACGTGGTGGGTCTGGTGGTCTTCTTCCGAAGAACTACCACCTTGAGAACGAGGT
AGCTCGTCTTAAGAAACTTGTAGGTGAGCGTGGTGGAAGCGGTGGTGGGCTGGCAAGCCACGTTTGGTGC
CGGGAGCTGCATGTGTCAGAGGAACTTTTGCCAAAGAATTATCATCTTGAGAACGAAGTGGCTCGTCTTA
AGAAACTCGTAGGAGAAAGAGGTGGCAGTGGAGGTCTGCTTCCCAAGAATTACCACCTGGAAAATGAGGT
AGCTAGACTGAAAAAGCTCGTAGGCGAGCGCGGGGGAAGTGGGGGATTGCTGCCAAAAAATTATCATTTG
GAGAACGAAGTAGCACGACTAAAGAAATTAGTTGGGGAGAGGGGGGGATCGGGTGGCTTACTCCCGAAAA
ATTATCATCTCGAAAACGAAGTGGCTCGGCTAAAAAAGTTAGTTGGAGAGCGTGGCGGTTCTGGAGGCCT
ATTACCAAAAAACTACCACCTCGAAAATGAGGTGGCACGCTTAAAAAAGCTGGTCGGAGAACGGGGAGGC
AGTGGTGGCCTACTACCCAAGAATTATCATCTTGAGAACGAGGTAGCGCGTTTGAAGAAGCTCGTCGGTG
AAAGAGGTGGCTCAGGAGGGCTGCTCCCAAAGAACTATCATCTTGAAAATGAGGTCGCTCGATTAAAAAA
GTTAGTGGGCGAGAGGGGAGGCAGTGGTGGGCTACTTCCTAAGAATTACCACCTCGAAAACGAAGTAGCT
CGATTAAAGAAATTGGTCGGTGAGAGAGGTGGGTCGGGTGGCTTACTGCCGAAAAATTATCATCTGGAAA
ATGAGGTAGCGAGACTAAAAAAGCTCGTAGGTGAGAGAGGGGGTTCTGGCGGCTTGCTACCAAAAAATTA
TCATCTTGAGAACGAAGTTGCTAGGCTCAAAAAGCTGGTTGGAGAGCGCGGCGGCTCAGGCGGTCTGTTA
CCCAAAAACTACCACTTGGAAAATGAGGTTGCCAGATTGAAGAAACTGGTCGGCGAGCGCGGTGGAAGTG
GAGGACTACTTCCTAAAAATTATCATTTGGAGAACGAAGTCGCTAGACTGAAAAAGTTGGTTGGGGAACG
AGGAGGGTCTGGCGGCAAGCTAGCGATCGGATCGATCGCCGCGGAAGGAAGCGGAGCTACTAACTTCAGC
CTGCTGAAGCAGGCTGGAGACGTGGAGGAGAACCCTGGACCTAGCGGTAGCAAAGGAGAAGAACTTTTCA
CTGGAGTTGTCCCAATTCTTGTTGAATTAGATGGTGATGTTAATGGGCACAAATTTTCTGTCCGTGGAGA
GGGTGAAGGTGATGCTACAAACGGAAAACTCACCCTTAAATTTATTTGCACTACTGGAAAACTACCTGTT
CCGTGGCCAACACTTGTCACTACTCTGACCTATGGTGTTCAATGCTTTTCCCGTTATCCGGATCACATGA
AACGGCATGACTTTTTCAAGAGTGCCATGCCCGAAGGTTATGTACAGGAACGCACTATATCTTTCAAAGA
TGACGGGACCTACAAGACGCGTGCTGAAGTCAAGTTTGAAGGTGATACCCTTGTTAATCGTATCGAGTTA
AAGGGTATTGATTTTAAAGAAGATGGAAACATTCTTGGACACAAACTCGAGTACAACTTTAACTCACACA
ATGTATACATCACGGCAGACAAACAAAAGAATGGAATCAAAGCTAACTTCAAAATTCGCCACAACGTTGA
AGATGGTTCCGTTCAACTAGCAGACCATTATCAACAAAATACTCCAATTGGCGATGGCCCTGTCCTTTTA
CCAGACAACCATTACCTGTCGACACAATCTGTCCTTTCGAAAGATCCCAACGAAAAGCGTGACCACATGG
TCCTTCTTGAGTTTGTAACTGCTGCTGGGATTACACATGGCATGGATGAGCTCTACAAAGGTTAA
