>Addgene plasmid #61057 | pcDNA4TO-24xGCN4_v1-P2A-sfGFP | addgene partial sequence | sequence record 99896 | CMV-F 5'-CGCAAATGGGCGGTAGGCGTG-3'
CAGAAGCTCTCCCTATCAGTGATAGAGATCTCCCTATCAGTGATAGAGATCGTCGACGAGCTCGTTTAGT
GAACCGTCAGATCGCCTGGAGACGCCATCCACGCTGTTTTGACCTCCATAGAAGACACCGGGACCGATCC
AGCCTCCGGACTCTAGCGTTTAAACTTAAGCTTGCCACCATGGGCGCCATCATACACGCGGCCGCAATCA
TCGGTCCGGGAGGTTCTGGAGGATTGTTGCCCAAAAACTACCACTTGGAGAACGAGGTCGCAAGGTTGAA
AAAATTGGTCGGTGAGCGTGGCGGCTCAGGCGGCCTTCTTCCAAAAAATTATCATCTTGAAAATGAAGTT
GCTAGACTTAAAAAACTTGTTGGAGAAAGAGGCGGGAGCGGCGGCCTGCTGCCCAAGAACTACCACCTGG
AGAACGAGGTCGCCCGCCTGAAGAAGCTGGTCGGCGAGCGCGGTGGTTCTGGAGGTTTGCTCCCAAAGAA
CTACCACTTGGAAAACGAAGTCGCAAGATTGAAGAAGTTGGTCGGTGAAAGAGGAGGAAGCGGAGGATTA
TTACCTAAAAATTATCATTTGGAAAATGAAGTTGCTAGATTGAAGAAGTTGGTTGGAGAGAGAGGGGGGT
CTGGAGGACTACTACCGAAAAACTACCACCTAGAGAACGAGGTGGCCCGACTAAAAAAGCTAGTGGGCGA
GCGCGGCGGCAGTGGCGGCCTCCTCCCCAAGAATTACCACCTCGAAAATGAAGTAGCAAGGCTCAAGAAG
CTCGTAGGAGAAAGAGGTGGTTCC
