>Addgene plasmid #61057 | pcDNA4TO-24xGCN4_v1-P2A-sfGFP | addgene partial sequence | sequence record 99898 | pGEX3 5'-CCGGGAGCTGCATGTGTCAGAGG-3'
CATCTTGAGAACGAAGTGGCTCGTCTTAAGAAACTCGTAGGAGAAAGAGGTGGCAGTGGAGGTCTGCTTC
CCAAGAATTACCACCTGGAAAATGAGGTAGCTAGACTGAAAAAGCTCGTAGGCGAGCGCGGGGGAAGTGG
GGGATTGCTGCCAAAAAATTATCATTTGGAGAACGAAGTAGCACGACTAAAGAAATTAGTTGGGGAGAGG
GGGGGATCGGGTGGCTTACTCCCGAAAAATTATCATCTCGAAAACGAAGTGGCTCGGCTAAAAAAGTTAG
TTGGAGAGCGTGGCGGTTCTGGAGGCCTATTACCAAAAAACTACCACCTCGAAAATGAGGTGGCACGCTT
AAAAAAGCTGGTCGGAGAACGGGGAGGCAGTGGTGGCCTACTACCCAAGAATTATCATCTTGAGAACGAG
GTAGCGCGTTTGAAGAAGCTCGTCGGTGAAAGAGGTGGCTCAGGAGGGCTGCTCCCAAAGAACTATCATC
TTGAAAATGAGGTCGCTCGATTAAAAAAGTTAGTGGGCGAGAGGGGAGGCAGTGGTGGGCTACTTCCTAA
GAATTACCACCTCGAAAACGAAGTAGCTCGATTAAAGAAATTGGTCGGTGAGAGAGGTGGGTCGGGTGGC
TTACTGCCGAAAAATTATCATCTGGAAAATGAGGTAGCGAGACTAAAAAAGCTCGTAGGTGAGAGAGGGG
GTTCTGGCGGCTTGCTACCAAAAAATTATCATCTTGAGAACGAAGTTGCTAGGCTCAAAAAGCTGGTTGG
AGAGCGCGGCGGCTCAGGCGGTCTGTTACCCAAAAACTACCACTTGGAAAATGAGGTTGCCAGATTGAAG
AAACTGGTCGGCGAGCGCGGTGGAAGTGGAGGACTACTTCCT
