>Addgene plasmid #61057 | pcDNA4TO-24xGCN4_v1-P2A-sfGFP | addgene partial sequence | sequence record 99899 | GFP-R 5'-CCATCTAATTCAACAAGAATTGGGACAAC-3'
CGAAGTAGCACGACTAAAGAAATTAGTTGGGGAGAGGGGGGGATCGGGTGGCTTACTCCCGAAAAATTAT
CATCTCGAAAACGAAGTGGCTCGGCTAAAAAAGTTAGTTGGAGAGCGTGGCGGTTCTGGAGGCCTATTAC
CAAAAAACTACCACCTCGAAAATGAGGTGGCACGCTTAAAAAAGCTGGTCGGAGAACGGGGAGGCAGTGG
TGGCCTACTACCCAAGAATTATCATCTTGAGAACGAGGTAGCGCGTTTGAAGAAGCTCGTCGGTGAAAGA
GGTGGCTCAGGAGGGCTGCTCCCAAAGAACTATCATCTTGAAAATGAGGTCGCTCGATTAAAAAAGTTAG
TGGGCGAGAGGGGAGGCAGTGGTGGGCTACTTCCTAAGAATTACCACCTCGAAAACGAAGTAGCTCGATT
AAAGAAATTGGTCGGTGAGAGAGGTGGGTCGGGTGGCTTACTGCCGAAAAATTATCATCTGGAAAATGAG
GTAGCGAGACTAAAAAAGCTCGTAGGTGAGAGAGGGGGTTCTGGCGGCTTGCTACCAAAAAATTATCATC
TTGAGAACGAAGTTGCTAGGCTCAAAAAGCTGGTTGGAGAGCGCGGCGGCTCAGGCGGTCTGTTACCCAA
AAACTACCACTTGGAAAATGAGGTTGCCAGATTGAAGAAACTGGTCGGCGAGCGCGGTGGAAGTGGAGGA
CTACTTCCTAAAAATTATCATTTGGAGAACGAAGTCGCTAGACTGAAAAAGTTGGTTGGGGAACGAGGAG
GGTCTGGCGGCAAGCTAGCGATCGGATCGATCGCCGCGGAAGGAAGCGGAGCTACTAACTTCAGCCTGCT
GAAGCAGGCTGGAGACGTGGAGGAGAACCCTGGACCTAGCGGTAGCAAAGGAG
