>Addgene plasmid #61057 | pcDNA4TO-24xGCN4_v1-P2A-sfGFP | addgene partial sequence | sequence record 99900 | BGH-rev 5'-TAGAAGGCACAGTCGAGG-3'
CATTCTTGGACACAAACTCGAGTACAACTTTAACTCACACAATGTATACATCACGGCAGACAAACAAAAG
AATGGAATCAAAGCTAACTTCAAAATTCGCCACAACGTTGAAGATGGTTCCGTTCAACTAGCAGACCATT
ATCAACAAAATACTCCAATTGGCGATGGCCCTGTCCTTTTACCAGACAACCATTACCTGTCGACACAATC
TGTCCTTTCGAAAGATCCCAACGAAAAGCGTGACCACATGGTCCTTCTTGAGTTTGTAACTGCTGCTGGG
ATTACACATGGCATGGATGAGCTCTACAAAGGTTAAACCGGTTGTACAGGTACCGGATCCTAAGGTACCT
AATTGCCTAGAAAGGAGCAGACGATATGGCGTCGCTCCCTGCAGGTCGACTCTAGAAACCAGCAGAGCAT
ATGGGCTCGCTGGCTGCAGTATTCCCGGGTTCATTAGATCCTAAGGTACCTAATTGCCTAGAAAGGAGCA
GACGATATGGCGTCGCTCCCTGCAGGTCGACTCTAGAAACCAGCAGAGCATATGGGCTCGCTGGCTGCAG
TATTCCCGGGTTCATTAGATCCTAAGGTACCTAATTGCCTAGAAAGGAGCAGACGATATGGCGTCGCTCC
CTGCAGGTCGACTCTAGAAACCAGCAGAGCATATGGGCTCGCTGGCTGCAGTATTCCCGGGTTCATTAGA
TCCTAAGGTACCTAATTGCCTAGAAAGGAGCAGACGATATGGCGTCGCTCCCTGCAGGTCGACTCTAGAA
ACCAGCAGAGCATATGGGCTCGCTGGCTGCAGTATTCCCGGGTTCATTAGATCTCGCGAAGGGCGAATTC
ACGAGGCGCGCCCGGATCGCGATCGCAATCTTAATTAACTCGAGTCTAGA
