[The description below was written by a language model from this plasmid's Addgene catalogue record.]
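Description:
pcDNA4TO-24xGCN4_v1-P2A-sfGFP is a mammalian expression plasmid built on the pcDNA4TO backbone. It is propagated in E. coli as a high-copy plasmid under ampicillin selection, and it carries a Zeocin marker for selecting transfected mammalian cells. The record does not list the promoter or other regulatory features. Vectors of the pcDNA4/TO family generally drive expression from a CMV promoter containing tetracycline operator sites, which allows tetracycline- or doxycycline-inducible expression in cells that supply the Tet repressor and constitutive expression in cells that do not. No feature table was provided to confirm this for the present construct.

The insert encodes two products from a single transcript: an array of 24 copies of the version 1 GCN4 peptide epitope, followed by a P2A site and superfolder GFP (sfGFP). The P2A sequence causes ribosomal skipping during translation, so the peptide array and sfGFP are released as separate polypeptides in roughly proportional amounts. The sfGFP fluorescence can therefore report how much of the otherwise non-fluorescent array is being produced. The 24xGCN4 array is the scaffold component of a protein-tagging system for signal amplification. Its repeated epitopes can recruit many copies of a cognate antibody-fusion protein to a single polypeptide, which serves to amplify signals in fluorescence imaging and in gene expression control. The construct appears suited to assessing expression of the v1 peptide array in mammalian cells, although the record states only the co-expression design and not a specific experimental application.
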