Addgene plasmid #61057: pcDNA4TO-24xGCN4_v1-P2A-sfGFP
Purpose: sfGFP and the 24xGCN4_v1 peptide array are expressed from the same transcript, separated by a P2A site
Depositing lab: Ron Vale. Depositing organization: University of California, San Francisco (UCSF). Publication: A Protein-Tagging System for Signal Amplification in Gene Expression and Fluorescence Imaging. Tanenbaum ME, Gilbert LA, Qi LS, Weissman JS, Vale RD. Cell. 2014 Oct 8. pii: S0092-8674(14)01227-6. doi: 10.1016/j.cell.2014.09.039. PubMed 25307933.
Backbone
  Vector backbone: pcDNA4TO
  Vector type: Mammalian Expression
  Selectable markers: Zeocin
Growth in bacteria
  Bacterial resistance: Ampicillin, 100 μg/mL
  Growth temperature: 37°C
  Growth strain: Top10
  Copy number: High Copy
Gene/Insert
  Gene/Insert name: 24xGCN4_v1 and sfGFP
Terms and licenses: Academic/Nonprofit Terms; Industry Terms: Not Available to Industry
Depositor comments: For more information, visit http://valelab.ucsf.edu/external/research/suntag.html
How to cite: pcDNA4TO-24xGCN4_v1-P2A-sfGFP was a gift from Ron Vale (Addgene plasmid # 61057 ; http://n2t.net/addgene:61057 ; RRID:Addgene_61057)
